>Addgene plasmid #121521 | pGAD-Atg17(∆266-312) | addgene full sequence | sequence record 236138 | Addgene NGS Result
TTTTCTTTTCTCTCTCCCCCGTTGTTGTCTCACCATATCCGCAATGACAAAAAAATGATGGAAGACACTA
AAGGAAAAAATTAACGACAAAGACAGCACCAACAGATGTCGTTGTTCCAGAGCTGATGAGGGGTATCTCG
AAGCACACGAAACTTTTTCCTTCCTTCATTCACGCACACTACTCTCTAATGAGCAACGGTATACGGCCTT
CCTTCCAGTTACTTGAATTTGAAATAAAAAAAAGTTTGCTGTCTTGCTATCAAGTATAAATAGACCTGCA
ATTATTAATCTTTTGTTTCCTCGTCATTGTTCTCGTTCCCTTTCTTCCTTGTTTCTTTTTCTGCACAATA
TTTCAAGCTATACCAAGCATACAATCAACTCCAAGCTTTGCAAAGATGGATAAAGCGGAATTAATTCCCG
AGCCTCCAAAAAAGAAGAGAAAGGTCGAATTGGGTACCGCCGCCAATTTTAATCAAAGTGGGAATATTGC
TGATAGCTCATTGTCCTTCACTTTCACTAACAGTAGCAACGGTCCGAACCTCATAACAACTCAAACAAAT
TCTCAAGCGCTTTCACAACCAATTGCCTCCTCTAACGTTCATGATAACTTCATGAATAATGAAATCACGG
CTAGTAAAATTGATGATGGTAATAATTCAAAACCACTGTCACCTGGTTGGACGGACCAAACTGCGTATAA
CGCGTTTGGAATCACTACAGGGATGTTTAATACCACTACAATGGATGATGTATATAACTATCTATTCGAT
GATGAAGATACCCCACCAAACCCAAAAAAAGAGATCGAATTCCCCGGGGGATCCATCGATAACGAAGCAG
ATGTTACAAAATTTGTTAATAATGCCAGGAAAACGCTGACCGATGCTCAACTTTTATGTTCAAGTGCTAA
TTTAAGGATTGTAGATATTAAGAAAAAATTGTCATCTTGGCAGTTGAGTATTTCAAAACTCAATTTTCTA
ATAGTTGGCTTGAGACAGCAAGGAAAGTTTCTTTACACTATTTTAAAGGAAGGCATTGGGACAAAGCTAA
TCCAGAAACAATGGAATCAAGCTGTCTTAGTGGTCTTAGTTGATGAGATGAAGTACTGGCAATATGAAAT
CACTTCTAAAGTACAAAGGTTGGATGGTATAGTAAATGAATTGAGCATATCAGAAAAAGATGATACCGAT
CCCTCTAAACTAGGAGATTACATCTCGAGAGACAACGTTAACTTATTGAATGACAAACTGAAAGAAGTGC
CAGTAATTGAGCGTCAAATTGAAAACATTAAGCTTCAATACGAAAATATGGTCAGAAAAGTTAACAAAGA
ACTGATTGATACCAAGTTGACGGACGTAACTCAAAAATTCCAAAGTAAATTTGGTATAGATAACCTGATG
GAAACAAATGTTGCAGAGCAGTTTAGCAGGGAACTAACGGACCTTGAAAAAGATTTAGCAGAGATAATGA
ATTCATTGACACAGCACTTTGATAAGACATTGCTGTTACAAGATAAAAAAATTGATAACGATGAACGTGA
GGAGCTGTTTAAGGTGGTACAAGGCGACGACAAAGAACTATACAACATTTTCAAAACTCTGCATGAGGTA
ATTGATGACGTGCTGATTGATAGCTTCAAAAATTCCTGTACACAAGATATTCAAACAACTAAGGAACTTT
GTGAATTTTATGATAATTTTGAAGAAAGCTACGGTAACTTAGTTCTAGAAGCAAAGAGGAGAAAGGATGT
GGCAAACAGAATGAAAACTATATTGAAAGATTGTGAAAAGCAGTTGCAGAATTTAGATGCTCAGGACCAG
GAAGAACGTCAGAATTTTATAGCGGAAAATGGAACTTATCTTCCTGAGACAATCTGGCCCGGTAAAATTG
ACGATTTTTCTTCCCTGTACACTTTAAATTACAACGTGAAGAATCCTTAGAAAAAAGGAAAAAAAGGCTG
CAGAGATCTATGAATCGTAGATACTGAAAAACCCCGCAAGTTCACTTCAACTGTGCATCGTGCACCATCT
CAATTTCTTTCATTTATACATCGTTTTGCCTTCTTTTATGTAACTATACTCCTCTAAGTTTCAATCTTGG
CCATGTAACCTCTGATCTATAGAATTTTTTAAATGACTAGAATTAATGCCCATCTTTTTTTTGGACCTAA
ATTCTTCATGAAAATATATTACGAGGGCTTATTCAGAAGCTTTGGACTTCTTCGCCAGAGGTTTGGTCAA
GTCTCCAATCAAGGTTGTCGGCTTGTCTACCTTGCCAGAAATTTACGAAAAGATGGAAAAGGGTCAAATC
GTTGGTAGATACGTTGTTGACACTTCTAAATAAGCGAATTTCTTATGATTTATGATTTTTATTATTAAAT
AAGTTATAAAAAAAATAAGTGTATACAAATTTTAAAGTGACTCTTAGGTTTTAAAACGAAAATTCTTATT
CTTGAGTAACTCTTTCCTGTAGGTCAGGTTGCTTTCTCAGGTATAGCATGAGGTCGCTCTTATTGACCAC
ACCTCTACCGGCATGCCGGTCGAAATTCCCCTACCCTATGAACATATTCCATTTTGTAATTTCGTGTCGT
TTCTATTATGAATTTCATTTATAAAGTTTATGTACAAATATCATAAAAAAAGAGAATCTTTTTAAGCAAG
GATTTTCTTAACCTCTTCGGCGACAGCATCACCGACTTCGGTGGTACTGTTGGAACCACCTAAATCACCA
GTTCTGATACCTGCATCCAAAACCTTTTTAACTGCATCTTCAATGGCCTTACCTTCTTCAGGCAAGTTCA
ATGACAATTTCAACATCATTGCAGCAGACAAGATAGTGGCGATAGGGTTGACCTTATTCTTTGGCAAATC
TGGAGCAGAACCGTGGCATGGTTCGTACAAACCAAATGCGGTGTTCTTGTCTGGCAAAGAGGCCAAGGAC
GCAGATGGCAACAAACCCAAGGAACCTGGGATAACGGAGGCTTCATCGGAGACGATATCACCAAACATGT
TGCTGGTGATTATAATACCATTTAGGTGGGTTGGGTTCCTAACTAGGATCATGGCGGCAGAATCAATCAA
TTGATGTTGAACCTTCAATGTAGGAAATTCGTTCTTGATGGTTTCCTCCACAGTTTTTCTCCATAATCTT
GAAGAGGCCAAAACATTAGCTTTATCCAAGGACCAAATAGGCAATGGTGGCTCATGTTGTAGGGCCATGA
AAGCGGCCATTCTTGTGATTCTTTGCACTTCTGGAACGGTGTATTGTTCACTATCCCAAGCGACACCATC
ACCATCGTCTTCCTTTCTCTTACCAAAGTAAATACCTCCCACTAATTCTCTGACAACAACGAAGTCAGTA
CCTTTAGCAAATTGTGGCTTGATTGGAGATAAGTCTAAAAGAGAGTCGGATGCAAAGTTACATGGTCTTA
AGTTGGCGTACAATTGAAGTTCTTTACGGATTTTTAGTAAACCTTGTTCAGGTCTAACACTACCTGTACC
CCATTTAGGACCACCCACAGCACCTAACAAAACGGCATCAGCCTTCTTGGAGGCTTCCAGCGCCTCATCT
GGAAGTGGGACACCTGTAGCTTCGATAGCAGCACCACCAATTAAATGATTTTCGAAATCGAACTTGACAT
TGGAACGAACATCAGAAATAGCTTTAAGAACCTTAATGGCTTCGGCTGTGATTTCTTGACCAACGTGGTC
ACCTGGCAAAACGACGATCTTCTTAGGGGCAGACATTAGAATGGTATATCCTTGAAATATATATATATAT
TGCTGAAATGTAAAAGGTAAGAAAAGTTAGAAAGTAAGACGATTGCTAACCACCTATTGGAAAAAACAAT
AGGTCCTTAAATAATATTGTCAACTTCAAGTATTGTGATGCAAGCATTTAGTCATGAACGCTTCTCTATT
CTATATGAAAAGCCGGTTCCGGCGCTCTCACCTTTCCTTTTTCTCCCAATTTTTCAGTTGAAAAAGGTAT
ATGCGTCAGGCGACCTCTGAAATTAACAAAAAATTTCCAGTCATCGAATTTGATTCTGTGCGATAGCGCC
CCTGTGTGTTCTCGTTATGTTGAGGAAAAAAATAATGGTTGCTAAGAGATTCGAACTCTTGCATCTTACG
ATACCTGAGTATTCCCACAGTTGGGGGATCTCGACTCTAGCTAGAGGATCAATTCGTAATCATGTCATAG
CTGTTTCCTGTGTGAAATTGTTATCCGCTCACAATTCCACACAACATACGAGCCGGAAGCATAAAGTGTA
AAGCCTGGGGTGCCTAATGAGTGAGCTAACTCACATTAATTGCGTTGCGCTCACTGCCCGCTTTCCAGTC
GGGAAACCTGTCGTGCCAGCTGCATTAATGAATCGGCCAACGCGCGGGGAGAGGCGGTTTGCGTATTGGG
CGCTCTTCCGCTTCCTCGCTCACTGACTCGCTGCGCTCGGTCGTTCGGCTGCGGCGAGCGGTATCAGCTC
ACTCAAAGGCGGTAATACGGTTATCCACAGAATCAGGGGATAACGCAGGAAAGAACATGTGAGCAAAAGG
CCAGCAAAAGGCCAGGAACCGTAAAAAGGCCGCGTTGCTGGCGTTTTTCCATAGGCTCCGCCCCCCTGAC
GAGCATCACAAAAATCGACGCTCAAGTCAGAGGTGGCGAAACCCGACAGGACTATAAAGATACCAGGCGT
TTCCCCCTGGAAGCTCCCTCGTGCGCTCTCCTGTTCCGACCCTGCCGCTTACCGGATACCTGTCCGCCTT
TCTCCCTTCGGGAAGCGTGGCGCTTTCTCATAGCTCACGCTGTAGGTATCTCAGTTCGGTGTAGGTCGTT
CGCTCCAAGCTGGGCTGTGTGCACGAACCCCCCGTTCAGCCCGACCGCTGCGCCTTATCCGGTAACTATC
GTCTTGAGTCCAACCCGGTAAGACACGACTTATCGCCACTGGCAGCAGCCACTGGTAACAGGATTAGCAG
AGCGAGGTATGTAGGCGGTGCTACAGAGTTCTTGAAGTGGTGGCCTAACTACGGCTACACTAGAAGAACA
GTATTTGGTATCTGCGCTCTGCTGAAGCCAGTTACCTTCGGAAAAAGAGTTGGTAGCTCTTGATCCGGCA
AACAAACCACCGCTGGTAGCGGTGGTTTTTTTGTTTGCAAGCAGCAGATTACGCGCAGAAAAAAAGGATC
TCAAGAAGATCCTTTGATCTTTTCTACGGGGTCTGACGCTCAGTGGAACGAAAACTCACGTTAAGGGATT
TTGGTCATGAGATTATCAAAAAGGATCTTCACCTAGATCCTTTTAAATTAAAAATGAAGTTTTAAATCAA
TCTAAAGTATATATGAGTAAACTTGGTCTGACAGTTACCAATGCTTAATCAGTGAGGCACCTATCTCAGC
GATCTGTCTATTTCGTTCATCCATAGTTGCCTGACTCCCCGTCGTGTAGATAACTACGATACGGGAGGGC
TTACCATCTGGCCCCAGTGCTGCAATGATACCGCGAGACCCACGCTCACCGGCTCCAGATTTATCAGCAA
TAAACCAGCCAGCCGGAAGGGCCGAGCGCAGAAGTGGTCCTGCAACTTTATCCGCCTCCATCCAGTCTAT
TAATTGTTGCCGGGAAGCTAGAGTAAGTAGTTCGCCAGTTAATAGTTTGCGCAACGTTGTTGCCATTGCT
ACAGGCATCGTGGTGTCACGCTCGTCGTTTGGTATGGCTTCATTCAGCTCCGGTTCCCAACGATCAAGGC
GAGTTACATGATCCCCCATGTTGTGCAAAAAAGCGGTTAGCTCCTTCGGTCCTCCGATCGTTGTCAGAAG
TAAGTTGGCCGCAGTGTTATCACTCATGGTTATGGCAGCACTGCATAATTCTCTTACTGTCATGCCATCC
GTAAGATGCTTTTCTGTGACTGGTGAGTACTCAACCAAGTCATTCTGAGAATAGTGTATGCGGCGACCGA
GTTGCTCTTGCCCGGCGTCAATACGGGATAATACCGCGCCACATAGCAGAACTTTAAAAGTGCTCATCAT
TGGAAAACGTTCTTCGGGGCGAAAACTCTCAAGGATCTTACCGCTGTTGAGATCCAGTTCGATGTAACCC
ACTCGTGCACCCAACTGATCTTCAGCATCTTTTACTTTCACCAGCGTTTCTGGGTGAGCAAAAACAGGAA
GGCAAAATGCCGCAAAAAAGGGAATAAGGGCGACACGGAAATGTTGAATACTCATACTCTTCCTTTTTCA
ATATTATTGAAGCATTTATCAGGGTTATTGTCTCATGAGCGGATACATATTTGAATGTATTTAGAAAAAT
AAACAAATAGGGGTTCCGCGCACATTTCCCCGAAAAGTGCCACCTGACGTCTAAGAAACCATTATTATCA
TGACATTAACCTATAAAAATAGGCGTATCACGAGGCCCTTTCGTCTCGCGCGTTTCGGTGATGACGGTGA
AAACCTCTGACACATGCAGCTCCCGGAGACGGTCACAGCTTGTCTGTAAGCGGATGCCGGGAGCAGACAA
GCCCGTCAGGGCGCGTCAGCGGGTGTTGGCGGGTGTCGGGGCTGGCTTAACTATGCGGCATCAGAGCAGA
TTGTACTGAGAGTGCACCATAACGCATTTAAGCATAAACACGCACTATGCCGTTCTTCTCATGTATATAT
ATATACAGGCAACACGCAGATATAGGTGCGACGTGAACAGTGAGCTGTATGTGCGCAGCTCGCGTTGCAT
TTTCGGAAGCGCTCGTTTTCGGAAACGCTTTGAAGTTCCTATTCCGAAGTTCCTATTCTCTAGCTAGAAA
GTATAGGAACTTCAGAGCGCTTTTGAAAACCAAAAGCGCTCTGAAGACGCACTTTCAAAAAACCAAAAAC
GCACCGGACTGTAACGAGCTACTAAAATATTGCGAATACCGCTTCCACAAACATTGCTCAAAAGTATCTC
TTTGCTATATATCTCTGTGCTATATCCCTATATAACCTACCCATCCACCTTTCGCTCCTTGAACTTGCAT
CTAAACTCGACCTCTACATTTTTTATGTTTATCTCTAGTATTACTCTTTAGACAAAAAAATTGTAGTAAG
AACTATTCATAGAGTGAATCGAAAACAATACGAAAATGTAAACATTTCCTATACGTAGTATATAGAGACA
AAATAGAAGAAACCGTTCATAATTTTCTGACCAATGAAGAATCATCAACGCTATCACTTTCTGTTCACAA
AGTATGCGCAATCCACATCGGTATAGAATATAATCGGGGATGCCTTTATCTTGAAAAAATGCACCCGCAG
CTTCGCTAGTAATCAGTAAACGCGGGAAGTGGAGTCAGGCTTTTTTTATGGAAGAGAAAATAGACACCAA
AGTAGCCTTCTTCTAACCTTAACGGACCTACAGTGCAAAAAGTTATCAAGAGACTGCATTATAGAGCGCA
CAAAGGAGAAAAAAAGTAATCTAAGATGCTTTGTTAGAAAAATAGCGCTCTCGGGATGCATTTTTGTAGA
ACAAAAAAGAAGTATAGATTCTTTGTTGGTAAAATAGCGCTCTCGCGTTGCATTTCTGTTCTGTAAAAAT
GCAGCTCAGATTCTTTGTTTGAAAAATTAGCGCTCTCGCGTTGCATTTTTGTTTTACAAAAATGAAGCAC
AGATTCTTCGTTGGTAAAATAGCGCTTTCGCGTTGCATTTCTGTTCTGTAAAAATGCAGCTCAGATTCTT
TGTTTGAAAAATTAGCGCTCTCGCGTTGCATTTTTGTTCTACAAAATGAAGCACAGATGCTTCGTTGCTT
GCATGCAACTTCTTTTCTTTTT
Features (pLannotate 1.2.2; 18 found; start..end, strand, type, name):
    426..445     +  CDS            SV40 NLS (fragment): nuclear localization signal of SV40 (simian virus 40) large T antigen
    462..803     +  CDS            GAL4 activation domain: activation domain of the GAL4 transcriptional activator; Saccharomyces cerevisiae GAL4 (truncated)
    831..1937    +  CDS            ATG17 (fragment): ATG17_YEAST - Also known as APG17. Experimental evidence at protein level: Swiss-Prot protein existence level 1. Autophagy-specific protein that functions with ATG13, ATG29, and CIS1/ATG31 in response to autophagy-inducing signals as a scaffold to recruit other ATG proteins to organize pre-autophagosomal structure (PAS) formation. Modulates the timing and magnitude of the autophagy response, such as the size of the sequestering vesicles, through interacting with and regulating ATG1 kinase activity. Plays particularly a role in pexophagy and nucleophagy. With ATG13, is required for ATG1 activat
   2206..2340    +  CDS            ADH1 (fragment): ADH1_YEAST - Also known as ADC1. Experimental evidence at protein level: Swiss-Prot protein existence level 1. This isozyme preferentially catalyzes the conversion of primary unbranched alcohols to their corresponding aldehydes. Also shows activity toward secondary alcohols. From Saccharomyces cerevisiae (strain ATCC 204508 / S288c) (Baker's yeast).
   2344..2531    +  terminator     ADH1 terminator: S. cerevisiae ADH1; transcription terminator for the S. cerevisiae alcohol dehydrogenase 1 (ADH1) gene
   2652..3746    -  CDS            LEU2: 3-isopropylmalate dehydrogenase, required for leucine biosynthesis; S. cerevisiae LEU2; yeast auxotrophic marker
   3747..4152    -  promoter       LEU2 promoter: S. cerevisiae LEU2
   4218..4234    -  protein_bind   lac operator: The lac repressor binds to the lac operator to inhibit transcription in E. coli. This inhibition can be relieved by adding lactose or isopropyl-β-D-thiogalactopyranoside (IPTG). lac repressor encoded by lacI
   4242..4272    -  promoter       lac promoter: promoter for the E. coli lac operon
   4287..4308    -  protein_bind   CAP binding site: CAP binding activates transcription in the presence of cAMP. E. coli catabolite activator protein
   4321..4413    -  CDS            lacI (fragment): lac repressor; lacI; The lac repressor binds to the lac operator to inhibit transcription in E. coli. This inhibition can be relieved by adding lactose or isopropyl-β-D-thiogalactopyranoside (IPTG).
   4596..5184    -  rep_origin     ori: high-copy-number ColE1/pMB1/pBR322/pUC origin of replication
   5355..6215    -  CDS            AmpR: β-lactamase; bla; confers resistance to ampicillin, carbenicillin, and related antibiotics
   6216..6320    -  promoter       AmpR promoter: bla
   6415..6450    +  CDS            rop (fragment): Rop protein, which maintains plasmids at low copy number; rop
   6552..6601    +  misc_feature   bom (fragment): basis of mobility region from pBR322
   6602..7766    +  rep_origin     2μ ori: yeast 2μ plasmid origin of replication
   7776..380     +  promoter       ADH1 promoter (across the origin): S. cerevisiae ADH1; promoter for alcohol dehydrogenase 1
