[The description below was written by a language model from this plasmid's Addgene catalogue record and pLannotate feature annotations shown in this document.]
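Description:
pGAD-Atg17(∆266-312) is a yeast two-hybrid "prey" plasmid built on the pGAD-c1 backbone, a yeast expression shuttle vector of about 7.8 kb. In E. coli it replicates from a high-copy ColE1/pUC-type origin and is selected with ampicillin through the β-lactamase gene. In Saccharomyces cerevisiae it is maintained episomally by the 2μ origin and selected by leucine prototrophy through the LEU2 marker, which is driven by its own promoter. The annotation also picks up backbone remnants with no evident role in the construct: a lac promoter/operator and CAP site, and fragments of lacI, rop and the pBR322 bom region.

The expression cassette is driven by the yeast ADH1 promoter, which spans the numbering origin of the circular sequence, and ends at the ADH1 terminator, preceded by a short residual piece of ADH1 coding sequence. Between them lies a fusion reading frame that begins with an SV40 large T antigen nuclear localization signal, followed by the GAL4 transcriptional activation domain and then S. cerevisiae ATG17 lacking amino acids 266-312. Atg17 is a scaffold protein that acts with Atg13, Atg29 and Atg31 to organize the pre-autophagosomal structure and to regulate Atg1 kinase activity.

When the plasmid is co-expressed with a GAL4 DNA-binding-domain "bait" fusion, an interaction between the two partners reconstitutes a functional activator and switches on reporter genes. The internal deletion therefore lets users test whether residues 266-312 of Atg17 are needed for binding a given partner. The stated purpose is yeast two-hybrid analysis, and the associated study concerns the Atg17-Atg31-Atg29 complex, Atg11 and recruitment of the Vam7 SNARE. The record does not specify which interaction this deletion was designed to probe.
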