Addgene plasmid #121521: pGAD-Atg17(∆266-312)
Purpose: For Yeast-two-hybrid analysis
Depositing lab: Daniel Klionsky. Depositing organization: University of Michigan. Publication: The Atg17-Atg31-Atg29 Complex Coordinates with Atg11 to Recruit the Vam7 SNARE and Mediate Autophagosome-Vacuole Fusion. Liu X, Mao K, Yu AYH, Omairi-Nasser A, Austin J 2nd, Glick BS, Yip CK, Klionsky DJ. Curr Biol. 2016 Jan 25;26(2):150-160. doi: 10.1016/j.cub.2015.11.054. Epub 2016 Jan 7. PubMed 26774783.
Backbone
  Vector backbone: pGAD-c1
  Vector type: Yeast Expression
  Selectable markers: LEU2
Growth in bacteria
  Bacterial resistance: Ampicillin, 100 μg/mL
  Growth temperature: 37°C
  Growth strain: DH5alpha
  Copy number: Unknown
Gene/Insert
  Gene/Insert name: ATG17
  Species: S. cerevisiae (budding yeast)
  Mutation: deleted amino acids 266-312
Terms and licenses: Academic/Nonprofit Terms; Industry Terms: Not Available to Industry
How to cite: pGAD-Atg17(∆266-312) was a gift from Daniel Klionsky (Addgene plasmid # 121521 ; http://n2t.net/addgene:121521 ; RRID:Addgene_121521)
